Addgene plasmid #76077: CDK7 gRNA (BRDN0001162216)
Purpose: 3rd generation lentiviral gRNA plasmid targeting human CDK7
Depositing lab: John Doench & David Root. Depositing organization: Broad Institute. Publication: Optimized sgRNA design to maximize activity and minimize off-target effects of CRISPR-Cas9. Doench JG, Fusi N, Sullender M, Hegde M, Vaimberg EW, Donovan KF, Smith I, Tothova Z, Wilen C, Orchard R, Virgin HW, Listgarten J, Root DE. Nat Biotechnol. 2016 Jan 18. doi: 10.1038/nbt.3437. PubMed 26780180.
Backbone
  Vector backbone: lentiGuide-Puro
  Backbone manufacturer: Zhang Lab (Addgene plasmid # 52963)
  Vector type: Mammalian Expression, Lentiviral, CRISPR
  Selectable markers: Puromycin
Growth in bacteria
  Bacterial resistance: Ampicillin, 100 μg/mL
  Growth temperature: 37°C
  Growth strain: DH5alpha
  Copy number: High Copy
Gene/Insert
  Gene/Insert name: CDK7 (alt names: CDK7; NM_001799.3)
  gRNA/shRNA sequence: TTAAAAACCTTACCCTATGT
  Species: H. sapiens (human)
  Entrez Gene: CDK7 (a.k.a. CAK, CAK1, CDKN7, HCAK, MO15, STK1, p39MO15)
  Promoter: hU6
  Cloning method: Unknown
  Sequencing primers: 5′ U6-F; 3′ pS2-R
Terms and licenses: Academic/Nonprofit Terms; Industry Terms: Not Available to Industry
Depositor comments: The gRNA was designed to target the following Genbank reference sequence(s): NM_001799.3. Note that this plasmid does NOT contain Cas9. It should be used in conjunction with lentiCas9-Blast (Addgene #52962) or otherwise with cell lines already expressing Cas9. Browse the full kinome gRNA library at http://www.addgene.org/pooled-library/broadgpp-human-kinome/ or visit http://www.broadinstitute.org/rnai/public/ for detailed protocols and information.
How to cite: CDK7 gRNA (BRDN0001162216) was a gift from John Doench & David Root (Addgene plasmid # 76077 ; http://n2t.net/addgene:76077 ; RRID:Addgene_76077)
