[The description below was written by a language model from this plasmid's Addgene catalogue record and pLannotate feature annotations shown in this document.]
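Description:
CDK7 gRNA (BRDN0001162216) is a third-generation lentiviral CRISPR guide plasmid built on the lentiGuide-Puro backbone, carrying a single guide RNA directed against human CDK7 (cyclin-dependent kinase 7, designed against the NM_001799.3 transcript). It is one clone from a human kinome gRNA collection. In bacteria it is maintained at high copy through a ColE1/pUC-type origin and selected with ampicillin via the β-lactamase gene. The backbone also carries an f1 origin, an SV40 origin and remnants of a lac/T7/T3 cloning region that play no role in the payload.

The transfer cassette is framed by an RSV promoter-driven truncated HIV-1 5' LTR and a self-inactivating ΔU3 3' LTR followed by an SV40 polyadenylation signal. This arrangement makes genomic RNA production Tat-independent and leaves the integrated provirus without LTR promoter activity. Between the LTRs lie the Ψ packaging signal with a partial gag region, the Rev response element for nuclear export of the full-length viral RNA, and a cPPT/CTS element that aids nuclear import. The human U6 RNA polymerase III promoter drives the CDK7 spacer fused to the Streptococcus pyogenes Cas9 gRNA scaffold. Downstream, the EF-1α core promoter with its intron A expresses puromycin N-acetyltransferase for selection of transduced mammalian cells, and a WPRE enhances transcript expression.

The plasmid does not encode Cas9, so it is meant to be used with a separate Cas9 lentivector or in cells that already express Cas9, where it directs cleavage and knockout of CDK7. Packaging functions must be supplied in trans to produce virus.
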