Features (pLannotate 1.2.2; 29 found; start..end, strand, type, name):
     14..80      +  CDS            small t antigen (fragment): SV40 (simian virus 40) small t antigen
    106..317     +  promoter       EF-1α core promoter: core promoter for human elongation factor EF-1α
    318..1256    +  intron         EF-1α intron A: intron upstream of the start codon of human EF-1α
   1278..1877    +  CDS            PuroR (fragment): puromycin N-acetyltransferase; pac from Streptomyces; confers resistance to puromycin
   1893..2481    +  misc_feature   WPRE: woodchuck hepatitis virus posttranscriptional regulatory element
   2532..2551    +  misc_feature   cPPT/CTS (fragment): central polypurine tract and central termination sequence of HIV-1
   2553..2786    +  LTR            3' LTR (ΔU3): self-inactivating 3' long terminal repeat (LTR) from HIV-1
   2864..2985    +  polyA_signal   SV40 poly(A) signal: SV40 polyadenylation signal
   3025..3160    +  rep_origin     SV40 ori: SV40 origin of replication
   3181..3199    -  promoter       T7 promoter: promoter for bacteriophage T7 RNA polymerase
   3207..3362    +  CDS            lacZα (fragment): LacZα fragment of β-galactosidase; lacZ fragment
   3367..3795    +  rep_origin     f1 ori (sequence partly withheld): f1 bacteriophage origin of replication; arrow indicates direction of (+) strand synthesis
   3848..3952    +  promoter       AmpR promoter: bla
   3953..4813    +  CDS            AmpR: β-lactamase; bla; confers resistance to ampicillin, carbenicillin, and related antibiotics
   4984..5572    +  rep_origin     ori: high-copy-number ColE1/pMB1/pBR322/pUC origin of replication
   5755..5847    +  CDS            lacI (fragment): lac repressor; lacI; The lac repressor binds to the lac operator to inhibit transcription in E. coli. This inhibition can be relieved by adding lactose or isopropyl-β-D-thiogalactopyranoside (IPTG).
   5860..5881    +  protein_bind   CAP binding site: CAP binding activates transcription in the presence of cAMP. E. coli catabolite activator protein
   5896..5926    +  promoter       lac promoter: promoter for the E. coli lac operon
   5934..5950    +  protein_bind   lac operator: The lac repressor binds to the lac operator to inhibit transcription in E. coli. This inhibition can be relieved by adding lactose or isopropyl-β-D-thiogalactopyranoside (IPTG). lac repressor encoded by lacI
   5995..6013    +  promoter       T3 promoter: promoter for bacteriophage T3 RNA polymerase
   6041..6267    +  promoter       RSV promoter: Rous sarcoma virus enhancer/promoter
   6268..6448    +  LTR            5' LTR (truncated): truncated 5' long terminal repeat (LTR) from HIV-1
   6495..6620    +  misc_feature   HIV-1 Ψ: packaging signal of human immunodeficiency virus type 1
   6604..6967    +  CDS            HIV-1 gag (fragment): gag protein from human immunodeficiency virus 1; gag
   7113..7346    +  misc_feature   RRE: The Rev response element (RRE) of HIV-1 allows for Rev-dependent mRNA export from the nucleus to the cytoplasm.
   7723..7749    +  CDS            Rev (fragment): human immunodeficiency virus 1 (HIV-1) Rev protein; rev; enhances nuclear export of unspliced and incompletely spliced viral mRNAs
   7753..7993    +  promoter       U6 promoter: RNA polymerase III promoter for human U6 snRNA
   8023..8098    +  misc_RNA       gRNA scaffold: guide RNA scaffold for the Streptococcus pyogenes CRISPR/Cas9 system
   8154..8271    +  misc_feature   cPPT/CTS: central polypurine tract and central termination sequence of HIV-1
>Addgene plasmid #76077 | CDK7 gRNA (BRDN0001162216) | addgene full sequence | sequence record 185138 | Addgene Assembled Sequence
CCCGGGTGCAAAGATGGATAAAGTTTTAAACAGAGAGGAATCTTTGCAGCTAATGGACCTTCTAGGTCTT
GAAAGGAGTGGGAATTGGCTCCGGTGCCCGTCAGTGGGCAGAGCGCACATCGCCCACAGTCCCCGAGAAG
TTGGGGGGAGGGGTCGGCAATTGATCCGGTGCCTAGAGAAGGTGGCGCGGGGTAAACTGGGAAAGTGATG
TCGTGTACTGGCTCCGCCTTTTTCCCGAGGGTGGGGGAGAACCGTATATAAGTGCAGTAGTCGCCGTGAA
CGTTCTTTTTCGCAACGGGTTTGCCGCCAGAACACAGGTAAGTGCCGTGTGTGGTTCCCGCGGGCCTGGC
CTCTTTACGGGTTATGGCCCTTGCGTGCCTTGAATTACTTCCACCTGGCTGCAGTACGTGATTCTTGATC
CCGAGCTTCGGGTTGGAAGTGGGTGGGAGAGTTCGAGGCCTTGCGCTTAAGGAGCCCCTTCGCCTCGTGC
TTGAGTTGAGGCCTGGCCTGGGCGCTGGGGCCGCCGCGTGCGAATCTGGTGGCACCTTCGCGCCTGTCTC
GCTGCTTTCGATAAGTCTCTAGCCATTTAAAATTTTTGATGACCTGCTGCGACGCTTTTTTTCTGGCAAG
ATAGTCTTGTAAATGCGGGCCAAGATCTGCACACTGGTATTTCGGTTTTTGGGGCCGCGGGCGGCGACGG
GGCCCGTGCGTCCCAGCGCACATGTTCGGCGAGGCGGGGCCTGCGAGCGCGGCCACCGAGAATCGGACGG
GGGTAGTCTCAAGCTGGCCGGCCTGCTCTGGTGCCTGGCCTCGCGCCGCCGTGTATCGCCCCGCCCTGGG
CGGCAAGGCTGGCCCGGTCGGCACCAGTTGCGTGAGCGGAAAGATGGCCGCTTCCCGGCCCTGCTGCAGG
GAGCTCAAAATGGAGGACGCGGCGCTCGGGAGAGCGGGCGGGTGAGTCACCCACACAAAGGAAAAGGGCC
TTTCCGTCCTCAGCCGTCGCTTCATGTGACTCCACGGAGTACCGGGCGCCGTCCAGGCACCTCGATTAGT
TCTCGAGCTTTTGGAGTACGTCGTCTTTAGGTTGGGGGGAGGGGTTTTATGCGATGGAGTTTCCCCACAC
TGAGTGGGTGGAGACTGAAGTTAGGCCAGCTTGGCACTTGATGTAATTCTCCTTGGAATTTGCCCTTTTT
GAGTTTGGATCTTGGTTCATTCTCAAGCCTCAGACAGTGGTTCAAAGTTTTTTTCTTCCATTTCAGGTGT
CGTGACGTACGGCCACCATGACCGAGTACAAGCCCACGGTGCGCCTCGCCACCCGCGACGACGTCCCCAG
GGCCGTACGCACCCTCGCCGCCGCGTTCGCCGACTACCCCGCCACGCGCCACACCGTCGATCCGGACCGC
CACATCGAGCGGGTCACCGAGCTGCAAGAACTCTTCCTCACGCGCGTCGGGCTCGACATCGGCAAGGTGT
GGGTCGCGGACGACGGCGCCGCCGTGGCGGTCTGGACCACGCCGGAGAGCGTCGAAGCGGGGGCGGTGTT
CGCCGAGATCGGCCCGCGCATGGCCGAGTTGAGCGGTTCCCGGCTGGCCGCGCAGCAACAGATGGAAGGC
CTCCTGGCGCCGCACCGGCCCAAGGAGCCCGCGTGGTTCCTGGCCACCGTCGGAGTCTCGCCCGACCACC
AGGGCAAGGGTCTGGGCAGCGCCGTCGTGCTCCCCGGAGTGGAGGCGGCCGAGCGCGCCGGGGTGCCCGC
CTTCCTGGAGACCTCCGCGCCCCGCAACCTCCCCTTCTACGAGCGGCTCGGCTTCACCGTCACCGCCGAC
GTCGAGGTGCCCGAAGGACCGCGCACCTGGTGCATGACCCGCAAGCCCGGTGCCTGAACGCGTTAAGTCG
ACAATCAACCTCTGGATTACAAAATTTGTGAAAGATTGACTGGTATTCTTAACTATGTTGCTCCTTTTAC
GCTATGTGGATACGCTGCTTTAATGCCTTTGTATCATGCTATTGCTTCCCGTATGGCTTTCATTTTCTCC
TCCTTGTATAAATCCTGGTTGCTGTCTCTTTATGAGGAGTTGTGGCCCGTTGTCAGGCAACGTGGCGTGG
TGTGCACTGTGTTTGCTGACGCAACCCCCACTGGTTGGGGCATTGCCACCACCTGTCAGCTCCTTTCCGG
GACTTTCGCTTTCCCCCTCCCTATTGCCACGGCGGAACTCATCGCCGCCTGCCTTGCCCGCTGCTGGACA
GGGGCTCGGCTGTTGGGCACTGACAATTCCGTGGTGTTGTCGGGGAAATCATCGTCCTTTCCTTGGCTGC
TCGCCTGTGTTGCCACCTGGATTCTGCGCGGGACGTCCTTCTGCTACGTCCCTTCGGCCCTCAATCCAGC
GGACCTTCCTTCCCGCGGCCTGCTGCCGGCTCTGCGGCCTCTTCCGCGTCTTCGCCTTCGCCCTCAGACG
AGTCGGATCTCCCTTTGGGCCGCCTCCCCGCGTCGACTTTAAGACCAATGACTTACAAGGCAGCTGTAGA
TCTTAGCCACTTTTTAAAAGAAAAGGGGGGACTGGAAGGGCTAATTCACTCCCAACGAAGACAAGATCTG
CTTTTTGCTTGTACTGGGTCTCTCTGGTTAGACCAGATCTGAGCCTGGGAGCTCTCTGGCTAACTAGGGA
ACCCACTGCTTAAGCCTCAATAAAGCTTGCCTTGAGTGCTTCAAGTAGTGTGTGCCCGTCTGTTGTGTGA
CTCTGGTAACTAGAGATCCCTCAGACCCTTTTAGTCAGTGTGGAAAATCTCTAGCAGTACGTATAGTAGT
TCATGTCATCTTATTATTCAGTATTTATAACTTGCAAAGAAATGAATATCAGAGAGTGAGAGGAACTTGT
TTATTGCAGCTTATAATGGTTACAAATAAAGCAATAGCATCACAAATTTCACAAATAAAGCATTTTTTTC
ACTGCATTCTAGTTGTGGTTTGTCCAAACTCATCAATGTATCTTATCATGTCTGGCTCTAGCTATCCCGC
CCCTAACTCCGCCCATCCCGCCCCTAACTCCGCCCAGTTCCGCCCATTCTCCGCCCCATGGCTGACTAAT
TTTTTTTATTTATGCAGAGGCCGAGGCCGCCTCGGCCTCTGAGCTATTCCAGAAGTAGTGAGGAGGCTTT
TTTGGAGGCCTAGGGACGTACCCAATTCGCCCTATAGTGAGTCGTATTACGCGCGCTCACTGGCCGTCGT
TTTACAACGTCGTGACTGGGAAAACCCTGGCGTTACCCAACTTAATCGCCTTGCAGCACATCCCCCTTTC
GCCAGCTGGCGTAATAGCGAAGAGGCCCGCACCGATCGCCCTTCCCAACAGTTGCGCAGCCTGAATGGCG
AATGGG
[124 nt withheld, positions 3367-3490]
C
[91 nt withheld, positions 3492-3582]
A
[49 nt withheld, positions 3584-3632]
CCTTTGACGTTGGAGTCCACGTTCTTT
[37 nt withheld, positions 3660-3696]
ACCCTATCTCGGTCTATTCTTTTGATTTATAAGGGATTTTGCCGATTTCGGCCTATTGGTTAAAAAATGA
GCTGATTTAACAAAAATTTAACGCGAATTTTAACAAAATATTAACGCTTACAATTTAGGTGGCACTTTTC
GGGGAAATGTGCGCGGAACCCCTATTTGTTTATTTTTCTAAATACATTCAAATATGTATCCGCTCATGAG
ACAATAACCCTGATAAATGCTTCAATAATATTGAAAAAGGAAGAGTATGAGTATTCAACATTTCCGTGTC
GCCCTTATTCCCTTTTTTGCGGCATTTTGCCTTCCTGTTTTTGCTCACCCAGAAACGCTGGTGAAAGTAA
AAGATGCTGAAGATCAGTTGGGTGCACGAGTGGGTTACATCGAACTGGATCTCAACAGCGGTAAGATCCT
TGAGAGTTTTCGCCCCGAAGAACGTTTTCCAATGATGAGCACTTTTAAAGTTCTGCTATGTGGCGCGGTA
TTATCCCGTATTGACGCCGGGCAAGAGCAACTCGGTCGCCGCATACACTATTCTCAGAATGACTTGGTTG
AGTACTCACCAGTCACAGAAAAGCATCTTACGGATGGCATGACAGTAAGAGAATTATGCAGTGCTGCCAT
AACCATGAGTGATAACACTGCGGCCAACTTACTTCTGACAACGATCGGAGGACCGAAGGAGCTAACCGCT
TTTTTGCACAACATGGGGGATCATGTAACTCGCCTTGATCGTTGGGAACCGGAGCTGAATGAAGCCATAC
CAAACGACGAGCGTGACACCACGATGCCTGTAGCAATGGCAACAACGTTGCGCAAACTATTAACTGGCGA
ACTACTTACTCTAGCTTCCCGGCAACAATTAATAGACTGGATGGAGGCGGATAAAGTTGCAGGACCACTT
CTGCGCTCGGCCCTTCCGGCTGGCTGGTTTATTGCTGATAAATCTGGAGCCGGTGAGCGTGGGTCTCGCG
GTATCATTGCAGCACTGGGGCCAGATGGTAAGCCCTCCCGTATCGTAGTTATCTACACGACGGGGAGTCA
GGCAACTATGGATGAACGAAATAGACAGATCGCTGAGATAGGTGCCTCACTGATTAAGCATTGGTAACTG
TCAGACCAAGTTTACTCATATATACTTTAGATTGATTTAAAACTTCATTTTTAATTTAAAAGGATCTAGG
TGAAGATCCTTTTTGATAATCTCATGACCAAAATCCCTTAACGTGAGTTTTCGTTCCACTGAGCGTCAGA
CCCCGTAGAAAAGATCAAAGGATCTTCTTGAGATCCTTTTTTTCTGCGCGTAATCTGCTGCTTGCAAACA
AAAAAACCACCGCTACCAGCGGTGGTTTGTTTGCCGGATCAAGAGCTACCAACTCTTTTTCCGAAGGTAA
CTGGCTTCAGCAGAGCGCAGATACCAAATACTGTTCTTCTAGTGTAGCCGTAGTTAGGCCACCACTTCAA
GAACTCTGTAGCACCGCCTACATACCTCGCTCTGCTAATCCTGTTACCAGTGGCTGCTGCCAGTGGCGAT
AAGTCGTGTCTTACCGGGTTGGACTCAAGACGATAGTTACCGGATAAGGCGCAGCGGTCGGGCTGAACGG
GGGGTTCGTGCACACAGCCCAGCTTGGAGCGAACGACCTACACCGAACTGAGATACCTACAGCGTGAGCT
ATGAGAAAGCGCCACGCTTCCCGAAGGGAGAAAGGCGGACAGGTATCCGGTAAGCGGCAGGGTCGGAACA
GGAGAGCGCACGAGGGAGCTTCCAGGGGGAAACGCCTGGTATCTTTATAGTCCTGTCGGGTTTCGCCACC
TCTGACTTGAGCGTCGATTTTTGTGATGCTCGTCAGGGGGGCGGAGCCTATGGAAAAACGCCAGCAACGC
GGCCTTTTTACGGTTCCTGGCCTTTTGCTGGCCTTTTGCTCACATGTTCTTTCCTGCGTTATCCCCTGAT
TCTGTGGATAACCGTATTACCGCCTTTGAGTGAGCTGATACCGCTCGCCGCAGCCGAACGACCGAGCGCA
GCGAGTCAGTGAGCGAGGAAGCGGAAGAGCGCCCAATACGCAAACCGCCTCTCCCCGCGCGTTGGCCGAT
TCATTAATGCAGCTGGCACGACAGGTTTCCCGACTGGAAAGCGGGCAGTGAGCGCAACGCAATTAATGTG
AGTTAGCTCACTCATTAGGCACCCCAGGCTTTACACTTTATGCTTCCGGCTCGTATGTTGTGTGGAATTG
TGAGCGGATAACAATTTCACACAGGAAACAGCTATGACCATGATTACGCCAAGCGCGCAATTAACCCTCA
CTAAAGGGAACAAAAGCTGGAGCTGCAAGCTTAATGTAGTCTTATGCAATACTCTTGTAGTCTTGCAACA
TGGTAACGATGAGTTAGCAACATGCCTTACAAGGAGAGAAAAAGCACCGTGCATGCCGATTGGTGGAAGT
AAGGTGGTACGATCGTGCCTTATTAGGAAGGCAACAGACGGGTCTGACATGGATTGGACGAACCACTGAA
TTGCCGCATTGCAGAGATATTGTATTTAAGTGCCTAGCTCGATACATAAACGGGTCTCTCTGGTTAGACC
AGATCTGAGCCTGGGAGCTCTCTGGCTAACTAGGGAACCCACTGCTTAAGCCTCAATAAAGCTTGCCTTG
AGTGCTTCAAGTAGTGTGTGCCCGTCTGTTGTGTGACTCTGGTAACTAGAGATCCCTCAGACCCTTTTAG
TCAGTGTGGAAAATCTCTAGCAGTGGCGCCCGAACAGGGACTTGAAAGCGAAAGGGAAACCAGAGGAGCT
CTCTCGACGCAGGACTCGGCTTGCTGAAGCGCGCACGGCAAGAGGCGAGGGGCGGCGACTGGTGAGTACG
CCAAAAATTTTGACTAGCGGAGGCTAGAAGGAGAGAGATGGGTGCGAGAGCGTCAGTATTAAGCGGGGGA
GAATTAGATCGCGATGGGAAAAAATTCGGTTAAGGCCAGGGGGAAAGAAAAAATATAAATTAAAACATAT
AGTATGGGCAAGCAGGGAGCTAGAACGATTCGCAGTTAATCCTGGCCTGTTAGAAACATCAGAAGGCTGT
AGACAAATACTGGGACAGCTACAACCATCCCTTCAGACAGGATCAGAAGAACTTAGATCATTATATAATA
CAGTAGCAACCCTCTATTGTGTGCATCAAAGGATAGAGATAAAAGACACCAAGGAAGCTTTAGACAAGAT
AGAGGAAGAGCAAAACAAAAGTAAGACCACCGCACAGCAAGCGGCCGCTGATCTTCAGACCTGGAGGAGG
AGATATGAGGGACAATTGGAGAAGTGAATTATATAAATATAAAGTAGTAAAAATTGAACCATTAGGAGTA
GCACCCACCAAGGCAAAGAGAAGAGTGGTGCAGAGAGAAAAAAGAGCAGTGGGAATAGGAGCTTTGTTCC
TTGGGTTCTTGGGAGCAGCAGGAAGCACTATGGGCGCAGCGTCAATGACGCTGACGGTACAGGCCAGACA
ATTATTGTCTGGTATAGTGCAGCAGCAGAACAATTTGCTGAGGGCTATTGAGGCGCAACAGCATCTGTTG
CAACTCACAGTCTGGGGCATCAAGCAGCTCCAGGCAAGAATCCTGGCTGTGGAAAGATACCTAAAGGATC
AACAGCTCCTGGGGATTTGGGGTTGCTCTGGAAAACTCATTTGCACCACTGCTGTGCCTTGGAATGCTAG
TTGGAGTAATAAATCTCTGGAACAGATTTGGAATCACACGACCTGGATGGAGTGGGACAGAGAAATTAAC
AATTACACAAGCTTAATACACTCCTTAATTGAAGAATCGCAAAACCAGCAAGAAAAGAATGAACAAGAAT
TATTGGAATTAGATAAATGGGCAAGTTTGTGGAATTGGTTTAACATAACAAATTGGCTGTGGTATATAAA
ATTATTCATAATGATAGTAGGAGGCTTGGTAGGTTTAAGAATAGTTTTTGCTGTACTTTCTATAGTGAAT
AGAGTTAGGCAGGGATATTCACCATTATCGTTTCAGACCCACCTCCCAACCCCGAGGGGACCCAGAGAGG
GCCTATTTCCCATGATTCCTTCATATTTGCATATACGATACAAGGCTGTTAGAGAGATAATTAGAATTAA
TTTGACTGTAAACACAAAGATATTAGTACAAAATACGTGACGTAGAAAGTAATAATTTCTTGGGTAGTTT
GCAGTTTTAAAATTATGTTTTAAAATGGACTATCATATGCTTACCGTAACTTGAAAGTATTTCGATTTCT
TGGCTTTATATATCTTGTGGAAAGGACGAAACACCGTTAAAAACCTTACCCTATGTGTTTTAGAGCTAGA
AATAGCAAGTTAAAATAAGGCTAGTCCGTTATCAACTTGAAAAAGTGGCACCGAGTCGGTGCTTTTTTAA
GCTTGGCGTAACTAGATCTTGAGACAAATGGCAGTATTCATCCACAATTTTAAAAGAAAAGGGGGGATTG
GGGGGTACAGTGCAGGGGAAAGAATAGTAGACATAATAGCAACAGACATACAAACTAAAGAATTACAAAA
ACAAATTACAAAAATTCAAAATTTTCGGGTTTATTACAGGGACAGCAGAGATCCACTTTGGCGCCGGCTC
GAGGGGG
