>Addgene plasmid #76077 | CDK7 gRNA (BRDN0001162216) | depositor partial sequence | sequence record 143537 | Target Sequence
TTAAAAACCTTACCCTATGT
