>Addgene plasmid #76077 | CDK7 gRNA (BRDN0001162216) | addgene partial sequence | sequence record 185137 | hU6-F
TAGAAAGTAATAATTTCTTGGGTAGTTTGCAGTTTTAAAATTATGTTTTAAAATGGACTATCATATGCTT
ACCGTAACTTGAAAGTATTTCGATTTCTTGGCTTTATATATCTTGTGGAAAGGACGAAACACCGTTAAAA
ACCTTACCCTATGTGTTTTAGAGCTAGAAATAGCAAGTTAAAATAAGGCTAGTCCGTTATCAACTTGAAA
AAGTGGCACCGAGTCGGTGCTTTTTTAAGCTTGGCGTAACTAGATCTTGAGACAAATGGCAGTATTCATC
CACAATTTTAAAAGAAAAGGGGGGATTGGGGGGTACAGTGCAGGGGAAAGAATAGTAGACATAATAGCAA
CAGACATACAAACTAAAGAATTACAAAAACAAATTACAAAAATTCAAAATTTTCGGGTTTATTACAGGGA
CAGCAGAGATCCACTTTGGCGCCGGCTCGAGGGGGCCCGGGTGCAAAGATGGATAAAGTTTTAAACAGAG
AGGAATCTTTGCAGCTAATGGACCTTCTAGGTCTTGAAAGGAGTGGGAATTGGCTCCGGTGCCCGTCAGT
GGGCAGAGCG
